>Addgene plasmid #217599 | DVC_pBR322_EF | addgene full sequence | sequence record 442572 | Addgene NGS Result
CACGCCACATCTTGCGAATATATGTGTAGAAACTGCCGGAAATCGTCGTGGTATTCACTCCAGAGCGATG
AAAACGTTTCAGTTTGCTCATGGAAAACGGTGTAACAAGGGTGAACACTATCCCATATCACCAGCTCACC
GTCTTTCATTGCCATACGTAATTCCGGATGAGCATTCATCAGGCGGGCAAGAATGTGAATAAAGGCCGGA
TAAAACTTGTGCTTATTTTTCTTTACGGTCTTTAAAAAGGCCGTAATATCCAGCTGAACGGTCTGGTTAT
AGGTACATTGAGCAACTGACTGAAATGCCTCAAAATGTTCTTTACGATGCCATTGGGATATATCAACGGT
GGTATATCCAGTGATTTTTTTCTCCATTTTAGCTTCCTTAGCTCCTGAAAATCTCGACAACTCAAAAAAT
ACGCCCGGTAGTGATCTTATTTCATTATGGTGAAAGTTGGAACCTCTTACGTGCCGATCATGCCACCTGA
CGTCTAAGAAACCATTATTATCATGACATTAACCTATAAAAATAGGCGTATCACGAGGCAGAATTTCAGA
TAAAAAAAATCCTTAGCTTTCGCTAAGGATGATTTCTGGAATTCGCGGCCGCTTCTAGAGACTAGTGTGG
AAGACATGCTTAGAGACCTGCACCATATGCGGTGTGAAATACCGCACAGATGCGTAAGGAGAAAATACCG
CATCAGGCGCCATTCGCCATTCAGGCTGCGCAACTGTTGGGAAGGGCGATCGGTGCGGGCCTCTTCGCTA
TTACGCCAGCTGGCGAAAGGGGGATGTGCTGCAAGGCGATTAAGTTGGGTAACGCCAGGGTTTTCCCAGT
CACGACGTTGTAAAACGACGGCCAGTGAATTCGAGCTCGGTACCCGGGGATCCTCTAGAGTCGACCTGCA
GGCATGCAAGCTTGGCGTAATCATGGTCATAGCTGTTTCCTGTGTGAAATTGTTATCCGCTCACAATTCC
ACACAACATACGAGCCGGAAGCATAAAGTGTAAAGCCTGGGGTGCCTAATGAGTGAGCTAACTCACATTA
ATTGCGTTGCGCTCACTGCCCGCTTTCCAGTCGGGAAACCTGTCGTGCCAGCTGCATTAATGAATCGGCC
AACGCGCGGGGGTCTCTCGCTATGTCTTCTAACACCTACATCTGTATTAACGAAGCGCTGGCATTGACCC
TGAGTGATTTTTCTCTGGTCCCGCCGCATCCATACCGCCAGTTGTTTACCCTCACAACGTTCCAGTAACC
GGGCATGTTCATCATCAGTAACCCGTATCGTGAGCATCCTCTCTCGTTTCATCGGTATCATTACCCCATG
AACAGAAATCCCCCTTACACGGAGGCATCAGTGACCAAACAGGAAAAAACCGCCCTTAACATGGCCCGCT
TTATCAGAAGCCAGACATTAACGCTTCTGGAGAAACTCAACGAGCTGGACGCGGATGAACAGGCAGACAT
CTGTGAATCGCTTCACGACCACGCTGATGAGCTTTACCGCAGCTGCCTCGCGCGTTTCGGTGATGACGGT
GAAAACCTCTGACACATGCAGCTCCCGGCGACGGTCACAGCTTGTCTGTAAGCGGATGCCGGGAGCAGAC
AAGCCCGTCAGGGCGCGTCAGCGGGTGTTGGCGGGTGTCGGGGCGCAGCCATGACCCAGTCACGTAGCGA
TAGCGGAGTGTATACTGGCTTAACTATGCGGCATCAGAGCAGATTGTACTGAGAGTGCACCATTGCGGTG
TGAAATACCGCACAGATGCGTAAGGAGAAAATACCGCATCAGGCGCTCTTCCGCTTCCTCGCTCACTGAC
TCGCTGCGCTCGGTCGTTCGGCTGCGGCGAGCGGTATCAGCTCACTCAAAGGCGGTAATACGGTTATCCA
CAGAATCAGGGGATAACGCAGGAAAGAACATGTGAGCAAAAGGCCAGCAAAAGGCCAGGAACCGTAAAAA
GGCCGCGTTGCTGGCGTTTTTCCATAGGCTCCGCCCCCCTGACGAGCATCACAAAAATCGACGCTCAAGT
CAGAGGTGGCGAAACCCGACAGGACTATAAAGATACCAGGCGTTTCCCCCTGGAAGCTCCCTCGTGCGCT
CTCCTGTTCCGACCCTGCCGCTTACCGGATACCTGTCCGCCTTTCTCCCTTCGGGAAGCGTGGCGCTTTC
TCATAGCTCACGCTGTAGGTATCTCAGTTCGGTGTAGGTCGTTCGCTCCAAGCTGGGCTGTGTGCACGAA
CCCCCCGTTCAGCCCGACCGCTGCGCCTTATCCGGTAACTATCGTCTTGAGTCCAACCCGGTAAGACACG
ACTTATCGCCACTGGCAGCAGCCACTGGTAACAGGATTAGCAGAGCGAGGTATGTAGGCGGTGCTACAGA
GTTCTTGAAGTGGTGGCCTAACTACGGCTACACTAGAAGGACAGTATTTGGTATCTGCGCTCTGCTGAAG
CCAGTTACCTTCGGAAAAAGAGTTGGTAGCTCTTGATCCGGCAAACAAACCACCGCTGGTAGCGGTGGTT
TTTTTGTTTGCAAGCAGCAGATTACGCGCAGAAAAAAAGGATCTCAAGAAGATCCTTTGATCTTTTCTAC
CGGTCCGTCCAAAAAAAAAGGCTCCAAAAGGAGCCTTTAATTGTATCGGTGATTACGCCCCGCCCTGCCA
CTCATCGCAGTACTGTTGTAATTCATTAAGCATTCTGCCGACATGGAAGCCATCACAAACGGCATGATGA
ACCTGAATCGCCAGCGGCATCAGCACCTTGTCGCCTTGCGTATAATATTTGCCCATGGTGAAAACGGGGG
CGAAGAAGTTGTCCATATTGGCCACGTTTAAATCAAAACTGGTGAAACTCACCCAGGGATTGGCTGATAC
GAAAAACATATTCTCAATAAACCCTTTAGGGAAATAGGCCAGGTTTTCACCGTAA
Features (pLannotate 1.2.2; 16 found; start..end, strand, type, name):
    378..480     -  promoter       cat promoter: promoter of the E. coli cat gene encoding chloramphenicol acetyltransferase
    553..596     -  terminator     bacterial terminator: putative bacterial transcription terminator
    599..620     +  misc_feature   BioBrick prefix: BioBrick prefix for parts that do not start with "ATG"
    649..707     +  misc_feature   bom (fragment): basis of mobility region from pBR322
    713..870     -  CDS            lacZα (fragment): LacZα fragment of β-galactosidase; lacZ fragment
    867..923     +  misc_feature   MCS: pUC18/19 multiple cloning site
    960..976     -  protein_bind   lac operator: The lac repressor binds to the lac operator to inhibit transcription in E. coli. This inhibition can be relieved by adding lactose or isopropyl-β-D-thiogalactopyranoside (IPTG). lac repressor encoded by lacI
    984..1014    -  promoter       lac promoter: promoter for the E. coli lac operon
   1029..1050    -  protein_bind   CAP binding site: CAP binding activates transcription in the presence of cAMP. E. coli catabolite activator protein
   1063..1131    -  CDS            lacI (fragment): lac repressor; lacI; The lac repressor binds to the lac operator to inhibit transcription in E. coli. This inhibition can be relieved by adding lactose or isopropyl-β-D-thiogalactopyranoside (IPTG).
   1211..1321    -  CDS            mbeC (fragment): MBEC_ECOLX - Experimental evidence at protein level: Swiss-Prot protein existence level 1. Required for efficient mobilization of ColE1 plasmid and is thus essential to promote the specific transfer of the plasmid during conjugation. Probably functions by inducing DNA bending, helping the MbeA relaxase to melt the DNA around the nic site and cleave the phosphodiester bond. Binds specifically double-stranded DNA (dsDNA) containing the ColE1 oriT but does not recognize the inverted repeat (IR). From Escherichia coli.
   1361..1552    +  CDS            rop: Rop protein, which maintains plasmids at low copy number; rop
   1654..1793    +  misc_feature   bom: basis of mobility region from pBR322
   1979..2567    -  rep_origin     ori: high-copy-number ColE1/pMB1/pBR322/pUC origin of replication
   2598..2637    -  terminator     fd terminator: central terminator from bacteriophage fd (Otsuka and Kunisawa, 1982)
   2643..377     -  CDS            CmR (across the origin): chloramphenicol acetyltransferase; cat; confers resistance to chloramphenicol
