[The description below was written by a language model from this plasmid's Addgene catalogue record and pLannotate feature annotations shown in this document.]
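Description:
DVC_pBR322_EF is a small (about 2.9 kb) empty destination vector for CIDAR MoClo assembly in E. coli, classed as a synthetic biology backbone of the DVC type. It is intended to receive level 1 constructs, and the record states that it carries the E and F MoClo overhangs that determine where the assembled unit sits in later hierarchical assemblies. No insert or gene of interest is present.

The plasmid is selected with chloramphenicol through a chloramphenicol acetyltransferase gene (CmR) driven by its native cat promoter. The gene spans the sequence numbering origin and is followed by the bacteriophage fd terminator. Replication relies on a ColE1/pMB1-family origin accompanied by an intact rop gene, whose product holds copy number down; this agrees with the catalogue's pBR322 origin and low copy designation, even though the generic annotation label describes the origin as high copy. The pBR322 basis-of-mobility (bom) region and a fragment of the mobilisation gene mbeC also appear, evidently carried over with the origin segment.

The cloning region contains a lacZα fragment with a pUC18/19-type multiple cloning site, expressed from the lac promoter with its operator and CAP binding site, next to a residual lacI fragment. In MoClo destination vectors, such a cassette typically serves as a blue/white screening dropout that is replaced by the assembled parts, although the record does not say so explicitly, and the Type IIS sites and overhangs are not annotated. A BioBrick prefix and a putative bacterial terminator flank this region. The associated publication title indicates that the vector belongs to a set of MoClo-compatible backbones for modular protein expression in E. coli.
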