Addgene plasmid #217599: DVC_pBR322_EF
Purpose: (Empty Backbone) Destination vector with chloramphenicol resistance and pBR322 origin of replication. Carries E-F CIDAR MoClo overhangs for level 1 construct cloning.
Depositing lab: Wei Huang. Depositing organization: University of Oxford. Publication: Construction and Characterization of MoClo-Compatible Vectors for Modular Protein Expression in E. coli. Nielsen JR, Lewis MJ, Huang WE. ACS Synth Biol. 2025 Jan 12. doi: 10.1021/acssynbio.4c00564. PubMed 39801078.
Backbone
  Vector backbone: DVC
  Vector type: Synthetic Biology
Growth in bacteria
  Bacterial resistance: Chloramphenicol, 25 μg/mL
  Growth temperature: 37°C
  Growth strain: DH5alpha
  Copy number: Low Copy
Gene/Insert
  Gene/Insert name: None
  Mutation: None
Terms and licenses: Academic/Nonprofit Terms; Industry Terms: Not Available to Industry
How to cite: DVC_pBR322_EF was a gift from Wei Huang (Addgene plasmid # 217599 ; http://n2t.net/addgene:217599 ; RRID:Addgene_217599)
